Addgene plasmid #8509: hCdc20 (1-120)
Depositing lab: Joan Ruderman. Depositing organization: Harvard Medical School. Publication: Requirements for the destruction of human Aurora-A. Crane R, Kloepfer A, Ruderman JV. J Cell Sci 2004 Dec 1;117(Pt 25):5975-83. Epub 2004 Nov 9. 10.1242/jcs.01418 PubMed 15536123.
Backbone
  Vector backbone: pBABE-puro
  Backbone size w/o insert (bp): 5169
  Vector type: Mammalian Expression, Retroviral
  Selectable markers: Puromycin
Growth in bacteria
  Bacterial resistance: Ampicillin, 100 μg/mL
  Growth temperature: 37°C
  Growth strain: DH5alpha
  Copy number: High Copy
Gene/Insert
  Gene/Insert name: hCdc20 (1-120) (alt name: Cdc20)
  Species: H. sapiens (human)
  Insert size (bp): 449
  Mutation: Cdc20 N-terminus. Dominant Negative mutant.
  Entrez Gene: CDC20 (a.k.a. CDC20A, OOMD14, OZEMA14, bA276H19.3, p55CDC)
  Tag / fusion protein: His (N terminal on insert)
  Cloning method: Restriction Enzyme; 5′ cloning site BamHI (not destroyed); 3′ cloning site SalI (not destroyed)
  Sequencing primers: 5′ pBABE 5'
Terms and licenses: Academic/Nonprofit Terms; Industry Terms: Not Available to Industry
Depositor comments: See author's map. For production of retrovirus expressing human Cdc20 N-terminus. (Ruderman RC231)
How to cite: hCdc20 (1-120) was a gift from Joan Ruderman (Addgene plasmid # 8509 ; http://n2t.net/addgene:8509 ; RRID:Addgene_8509)
