[The description below was written by a language model from this plasmid's Addgene catalogue record.]
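Description:
hCdc20 (1-120) is a retroviral mammalian expression plasmid built on the pBABE-puro backbone (about 5.2 kb without insert). It is maintained in E. coli as a high-copy plasmid under ampicillin selection and carries a puromycin marker for selecting transduced or transfected mammalian cells. No feature table accompanies the record, so individual regulatory elements are not listed. In general, pBABE-type vectors are Moloney murine leukaemia virus-derived: the flanking LTRs and packaging signal allow the transcript to be packaged into retroviral particles in a packaging cell line, the 5′ LTR drives the inserted gene after integration, and a separate internal promoter expresses the puromycin resistance gene.

The insert is a roughly 450 bp fragment of human CDC20 encoding the N-terminal portion of the protein (residues 1-120), cloned between BamHI and SalI sites that both remain intact, with a His tag fused at the N terminus of the insert. Cdc20 is an activator of the anaphase-promoting complex/cyclosome, the ubiquitin ligase that targets mitotic regulators for degradation. The record describes this truncated N-terminal fragment as a dominant-negative mutant, but does not state the mechanism by which it interferes.

According to the depositor, the plasmid is intended for producing retrovirus that expresses the human Cdc20 N-terminus, allowing stable delivery and puromycin selection in target cells. It was deposited in connection with a study of the requirements for destruction of human Aurora-A, which suggests its use in testing how Cdc20-dependent degradation pathways contribute to the turnover of mitotic proteins.
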