>Addgene plasmid #8509 | hCdc20 (1-120) | addgene partial sequence | sequence record 17085 | 8509 with pBABE5'
CATCATCATCATCATCACAGCAGCGGCGAGAATCTTTATTTTCAGGGCCGGCCCATGGCACAGTTCGCGT
TCGAGAGTGACCTGCACTCGCTGCTTCAGCTGGATGCACCCATCCCCAATGCACCCCCTGCGCGCTGGCA
GCGCAAAGCCAAGGAAGCCGCAGGCCCGGCCCCCTCACCCATGCGGGCCGCCAACCGATCCCACAGCGCC
GGCAGGACTCCGGGCCGAACTCCTGGCAAATCCAGTTCCAAGGTTCAGACCACTCCTAGCAAACCTGGCG
GTGACCGCTATATCCCCCATCGCAGTGCTGCCCAGATGGAGGTGGCCAGCTTCCTCCTGAGCAAGGAGAA
CCAGCCTGAAAACAGCCAGACGCCCACCAAGAAGGAACATCAGAAAGCCTGGGCTTTGAACCTGTAGGTC
GACGATCGGATCCGATATACCATGGGCAGCAGCCATCATCATCATCATCACAGCAGCGGCGAGAATCTTT
ATTTTCAGGGCCGGCCCATGGCACAGTTCGCGTTCGAGAGTGACCTGCACTCGCTGCTTCAGCTGGATGC
ACCCATCCCCAATGCACCCCCTGCGCGCTGGCAGCGCANAGCCAAGGAAGCCGCAGGCCCGGCCCCCTCA
CCCATGCGGGCCGCCAACCGATCCCACAGCGCCGGCAGGACTCCGGG
